>Addgene plasmid #158970 | pAAV_2pabPAC(Y72L) | depositor full sequence | sequence record 306855 | pAAV_2pabPAC(Y72L) sequence 7080 bps
CCTGCAGGCAGCTGCGCGCTCGCTCGCTCACTGAGGCCGCCCGGGCGTCGGGCGACCTTTGGTCGCCCGG
CCTCAGTGAGCGAGCGAGCGCGCAGAGAGGGAGTGGCCAACTCCATCACTAGGGGTTCCTGCGGCCAAGC
GTGGAGCTAGTTATTAATAGTAATCAATTACGGGGTCATTAGTTCATAGCCCATATATGGAGTTCCGCGT
TACATAACTTACGGTAAATGGCCCGCCTGGCTGACCGCCCAACGACCCCCGCCCATTGACGTCAATAATG
ACGTATGTTCCCATAGTAACGTCAATAGGGACTTTCCATTGACGTCAATGGGTGGAGTATTTACGGTAAA
CTGCCCACTTGGCAGTACATCAAGTGTATCATATGCCAAGTACGCCCCCTATTGACGTCAATGACGGTAA
ATGGCCCGCCTGGCATTATGCCCAGTACATGACCTTATGGGACTTTCCTACTTGGCAGTACATCTACGTA
TTAGTCATCGCTATTACCATGGTGATGCGGTTTTGGCAGTACATCAATGGGCGTGGATAGCGGTTTGACT
CACGGGGATTTCCAAGTCTCCACCCCATTGACGTCAATGGGAGTTTGTTTTGCACCAAAATCAACGGGAC
TTTCCAAAATGTCGTAACAACTCCGCCCCATTGACGCAAATGGGCGGTAGGCGTGTACGGTGGGAGGTCT
ATATAAGCAGAGCTCGTTTAGTGAACCGTCAGATCGCCTGGAGACGCCATCCACGCTGTTTTGACCTCCA
TAGAAGACACCGGGACCGATCCAGCCTCCGCGGATTCGAATCCCGGCCGGGAACGGTGCATTGGAACGCG
GATTCCCCGTGCCAAGAGTGACGTAAGTACCGCCTATAGAGTCTATAGGCCCACAAAAAATGCTTTCTTC
TTTTAATATACTTTTTTGTTTATCTTATTTCTAATACTTTCCCTAATCTCTTTCTTTCAGGGCAATAATG
ATACAATGTATCATGCCTCTTTGCACCATTCTAAAGAATAACAGTGATAATTTCTGGGTTAAGGCAATAG
CAATATTTCTGCATATAAATATTTCTGCATATAAATTGTAACTGATGTAAGAGGTTTCATATTGCTAATA
GCAGCTACAATCCAGCTACCATTCTGCTTTTATTTTATGGTTGGGATAAGGCTGGATTATTCTGAGTCCA
AGCTAGGCCCTTTTGCTAATCATGTTCATACCTCTTATCTTCCTCCCACAGCTCCTGGGCAACGTGCTGG
TCTGTGTGCTGGCCCATCACTTTGGCAAAGAATTGGGATTCGAACATCGATTGAATTCACCATGGTGAGC
AAGGGCGAGGAGACCACAATGGGCGTAATCAAGCCCGACATGAAGATCAAGCTGAAGATGGAGGGCAACG
TGAATGGCCACGCCTTCGTGATCGAGGGCGAGGGCGAGGGCAAGCCCTACGACGGCACCAACACCATCAA
CCTGGAGGTGAAGGAGGGAGCCCCCCTGCCCTTCTCCTACGACATTCTGACCACCGCGTTCGCCCTTGGC
AACAGGGCCTTCACCAAGTACCCCGACGACATCCCCAACTACTTCAAGCAGTCCTTCCCCGAGGGCTACT
CTTGGGAGCGCACCATGACCTTCGAGGACAAGGGCATCGTGAAGGTGAAGTCCGACATCTCCATGGAGGA
GGACTCCTTCATCTACGAGATACACCTCAAGGGCGAGAACTTCCCCCCCAACGGCCCCGTGATGCAGAAG
AAGACCACCGGCTGGGACGCCTCCACCGAGAGGATGTACGTGCGCGACGGCGTGCTGAAGGGCGACGTCA
AGCACAAGCTGCTGCTGGAGGGCGGCGGCCACCACCGCGTTGACTTCAAGACCATCTACAGGGCCAAGAA
GGCGGTGAAGCTGCCCGACTATCACTTTGTGGACCACCGCATCGAGATCCTGAACCACGACAAGGACTAC
AACAAGGTGACCGTTTACGAGAGCGCCGTGGCCCGCATGATGAAGCGGCTGGTGTACATCAGCAAGATCA
GCGGCCACCTGAGCCTGGAAGAGATCCAGCGGATCGGCAAGGTGTCCATCAAGAACAACCAGCGGGACAA
CATCACCGGCGTGCTGCTGTACCTGCAGGGCCTGTTCTTCCAGATCCTGGAAGGCGAGAACGAGAAGGTG
GACAAGCTGTACAAGAAAATCCTGGTGGACGACCGGCACACCAACATCCTGTGCCTGAAAACCGAGTACG
ACATCACCGACCGGATGTTCCCCAACTGGGCCATGAAAACCATCAACCTGAACGAGAACAGCGAGCTGAT
GATCCAGCCCATCAAGAGCCTGCTGCAGACCATCACCCAGAGCCACCGGGTGCTGGAAAAGTACATGCCC
GCCAGAGTGATCTACCTGATCAACCAGGGCATCAACCCCCTGACCGTGGAGCCCCAGCTGGTCGAGAAGA
TCATCTTCTTCAGCGACATCCTGGCCTTCAGCACCCTGACCGAGAAGCTGCCCGTGAACGAGGTGGTCAT
CCTGGTCAACCGGTACTTCAGCATCTGCACCCGGATCATCAGCGCCTACGGCGGCGAAGTGACCAAGTTC
ATCGGCGACTGCGTGATGGCCAGCTTCACCAAAGAGCAGGGCGACGCCGCCATCCGGACCAGCCTGGACA
TCATCTCCGAGCTGAAGCAGCTGCGGCACCACGTGGAGGCCACCAACCCCCTGCACCTGCTGTACACCGG
CATCGGCCTGAGCTACGGCCACGTGATCGAGGGCAACATGGGCAGCAGCCTGAAGATGGACCACACCCTG
CTGGGGGACGCCGTGAACGTGGCCGCCAGGCTGGAAGCCCTGACAAGACAGCTGCCCTACGCCCTGGCCT
TTACAGCCGGCGTGAAGAAGTGCTGCCAGGCCCAGTGGACCTTCATCAACCTGGGAGCCCACCAGGTCAA
GGGCAAGCAGGAAGCCATCGAGGTCTACACCGTGAATGAGGCCCAGAAGTACTACGACACCCTGCAGATC
ACCCAGCTGATCCGGCAGACCCTGGAAAACGACAAGGCGACGAATTTTAGTCTACTGAAACAAGCGGGAG
ACGTGGAGGAAAACCCTGGACCTATGGTGAGCAAGGGCGAGGAGACCACAATGGGCGTAATCAAGCCCGA
CATGAAGATCAAGCTGAAGATGGAGGGCAACGTGAATGGCCACGCCTTCGTGATCGAGGGCGAGGGCGAG
GGCAAGCCCTACGACGGCACCAACACCATCAACCTGGAGGTGAAGGAGGGAGCCCCCCTGCCCTTCTCCT
ACGACATTCTGACCACCGCGTTCGCCTACGGCAACAGGGCCTTCACCAAGTACCCCGACGACATCCCCAA
CTACTTCAAGCAGTCCTTCCCCGAGGGCTACTCTTGGGAGCGCACCATGACCTTCGAGGACAAGGGCATC
GTGAAGGTGAAGTCCGACATCTCCATGGAGGAGGACTCCTTCATCTACGAGATACACCTCAAGGGCGAGA
ACTTCCCCCCCAACGGCCCCGTGATGCAGAAGAAGACCACCGGCTGGGACGCCTCCACCGAGAGGATGTA
CGTGCGCGACGGCGTGCTGAAGGGCGACGTCAAGCACAAGCTGCTGCTGGAGGGCGGCGGCCACCACCGC
GTTGACTTCAAGACCATCTACAGGGCCAAGAAGGCGGTGAAGCTGCCCGACTATCACTTTGTGGACCACC
GCATCGAGATCCTGAACCACGACAAGGACTACAACAAGGTGACCGTTTACGAGAGCGCCGTGGCCCGCAA
CTCCACCGACGGCATGGACGAGCTGTACAAGTAACTCGAGAGATCTACGGGTGGCATCCCTGTGACCCCT
CCCCAGTGCCTCTCCTGGCCCTGGAAGTTGCCACTCCAGTGCCCACCAGCCTTGTCCTAATAAAATTAAG
TTGCATCATTTTGTCTGACTAGGTGTCCTTCTATAATATTATGGGGTGGAGGGGGGTGGTATGGAGCAAG
GGGCAAGTTGGGAAGACAACCTGTAGGGCCTGCGGGGTCTATTGGGAACCAAGCTGGAGTGCAGTGGCAC
AATCTTGGCTCACTGCAATCTCCGCCTCCTGGGTTCAAGCGATTCTCCTGCCTCAGCCTCCCGAGTTGTT
GGGATTCCAGGCATGCATGACCAGGCTCAGCTAATTTTTGTTTTTTTGGTAGAGACGGGGTTTCACCATA
TTGGCCAGGCTGGTCTCCAACTCCTAATCTCAGGTGATCTACCCACCTTGGCCTCCCAAATTGCTGGGAT
TACAGGCGTGAACCACTGCTCCCTTCCCTGTCCTTCTGATTTTGTAGGTAACCACGTGCGGACCGAGGCC
GCAGGAACCCCTAGTGATGGAGTTGGCCACTCCCTCTCTGCGCGCTCGCTCGCTCACTGAGGCCGGGCGA
CCAAAGGTCGCCCGACGCCCGGGCTTTGCCCGGGCGGCCTCAGTGAGCGAGCGAGCGCGCAGCTGCCTGC
AGGGGCGCCTGATGCGGTATTTTCTCCTTACGCATCTGTGCGGTATTTCACACCGCATA
[142 nt withheld, positions 4540-4681]
C
[141 nt withheld, positions 4683-4823]
CCTTTGACGTTGGAGTCCACGTTCTTT
[37 nt withheld, positions 4851-4887]
ACCCTATCTCGGGCTATTCTTTTGATTTATAAGGGATTTTGCCGATTTCGGCCTATTGGTTAAAAAATGA
GCTGATTTAACAAAAATTTAACGCGAATTTTAACAAAATATTAACGTTTACAATTTTATGGTGCACTCTC
AGTACAATCTGCTCTGATGCCGCATAGTTAAGCCAGCCCCGACACCCGCCAACACCCGCTGACGCGCCCT
GACGGGCTTGTCTGCTCCCGGCATCCGCTTACAGACAAGCTGTGACCGTCTCCGGGAGCTGCATGTGTCA
GAGGTTTTCACCGTCATCACCGAAACGCGCGAGACGAAAGGGCCTCGTGATACGCCTATTTTTATAGGTT
AATGTCATGATAATAATGGTTTCTTAGACGTCAGGTGGCACTTTTCGGGGAAATGTGCGCGGAACCCCTA
TTTGTTTATTTTTCTAAATACATTCAAATATGTATCCGCTCATGAGACAATAACCCTGATAAATGCTTCA
ATAATATTGAAAAAGGAAGAGTATGAGTATTCAACATTTCCGTGTCGCCCTTATTCCCTTTTTTGCGGCA
TTTTGCCTTCCTGTTTTTGCTCACCCAGAAACGCTGGTGAAAGTAAAAGATGCTGAAGATCAGTTGGGTG
CACGAGTGGGTTACATCGAACTGGATCTCAACAGCGGTAAGATCCTTGAGAGTTTTCGCCCCGAAGAACG
TTTTCCAATGATGAGCACTTTTAAAGTTCTGCTATGTGGCGCGGTATTATCCCGTATTGACGCCGGGCAA
GAGCAACTCGGTCGCCGCATACACTATTCTCAGAATGACTTGGTTGAGTACTCACCAGTCACAGAAAAGC
ATCTTACGGATGGCATGACAGTAAGAGAATTATGCAGTGCTGCCATAACCATGAGTGATAACACTGCGGC
CAACTTACTTCTGACAACGATCGGAGGACCGAAGGAGCTAACCGCTTTTTTGCACAACATGGGGGATCAT
GTAACTCGCCTTGATCGTTGGGAACCGGAGCTGAATGAAGCCATACCAAACGACGAGCGTGACACCACGA
TGCCTGTAGCAATGGCAACAACGTTGCGCAAACTATTAACTGGCGAACTACTTACTCTAGCTTCCCGGCA
ACAATTAATAGACTGGATGGAGGCGGATAAAGTTGCAGGACCACTTCTGCGCTCGGCCCTTCCGGCTGGC
TGGTTTATTGCTGATAAATCTGGAGCCGGTGAGCGTGGGTCTCGCGGTATCATTGCAGCACTGGGGCCAG
ATGGTAAGCCCTCCCGTATCGTAGTTATCTACACGACGGGGAGTCAGGCAACTATGGATGAACGAAATAG
ACAGATCGCTGAGATAGGTGCCTCACTGATTAAGCATTGGTAACTGTCAGACCAAGTTTACTCATATATA
CTTTAGATTGATTTAAAACTTCATTTTTAATTTAAAAGGATCTAGGTGAAGATCCTTTTTGATAATCTCA
TGACCAAAATCCCTTAACGTGAGTTTTCGTTCCACTGAGCGTCAGACCCCGTAGAAAAGATCAAAGGATC
TTCTTGAGATCCTTTTTTTCTGCGCGTAATCTGCTGCTTGCAAACAAAAAAACCACCGCTACCAGCGGTG
GTTTGTTTGCCGGATCAAGAGCTACCAACTCTTTTTCCGAAGGTAACTGGCTTCAGCAGAGCGCAGATAC
CAAATACTGTCCTTCTAGTGTAGCCGTAGTTAGGCCACCACTTCAAGAACTCTGTAGCACCGCCTACATA
CCTCGCTCTGCTAATCCTGTTACCAGTGGCTGCTGCCAGTGGCGATAAGTCGTGTCTTACCGGGTTGGAC
TCAAGACGATAGTTACCGGATAAGGCGCAGCGGTCGGGCTGAACGGGGGGTTCGTGCACACAGCCCAGCT
TGGAGCGAACGACCTACACCGAACTGAGATACCTACAGCGTGAGCTATGAGAAAGCGCCACGCTTCCCGA
AGGGAGAAAGGCGGACAGGTATCCGGTAAGCGGCAGGGTCGGAACAGGAGAGCGCACGAGGGAGCTTCCA
GGGGGAAACGCCTGGTATCTTTATAGTCCTGTCGGGTTTCGCCACCTCTGACTTGAGCGTCGATTTTTGT
GATGCTCGTCAGGGGGGCGGAGCCTATGGAAAAACGCCAGCAACGCGGCCTTTTTACGGTTCCTGGCCTT
TTGCTGGCCTTTTGCTCACATGT
Features (pLannotate 1.2.2; 19 found; start..end, strand, type, name):
     12..39      +  repeat_region  AAV2 ITR (fragment): inverted terminal repeat of adeno-associated virus serotype 2 inverted
     68..95      +  repeat_region  AAV2 ITR (fragment): inverted terminal repeat of adeno-associated virus serotype 2 inverted
    147..511     +  enhancer       CMV enhancer: human cytomegalovirus immediate early enhancer
    584..601     -  promoter       CMV promoter (fragment): human cytomegalovirus (CMV) immediate early promoter
    663..714     +  promoter       CMVd2 promoter: truncated human cytomegalovirus (CMV) immediate early promoter that yields moderately reduced expression relative to the full-length promoter
    863..890     +  intron         CMV intron (fragment): modified intron A from human cytomegalovirus (CMV)
    895..1241    +  intron         β-globin intron (fragment): internally truncated intron from human β-globin
   1245..1292    +  CDS            HBB (fragment): HBB_COLGU - Experimental evidence at transcript level: Swiss-Prot protein existence level 2. Involved in oxygen transport from the lung to the various peripheral tissues. From Colobus guereza (Mantled guereza) (Eastern black-and-white colobus monkey).
   1322..1996    +  CDS            mTFP1: mTFP1 is a basic (constitutively fluorescent) cyan fluorescent protein published in 2006, derived from Clavularia sp.. It has low acid sensitivity.
   3104..3814    +  CDS            mTFP1: monomeric teal (cyan) fluorescent protein (Ai et al., 2006) mammalian codon-optimized
   3829..4305    +  polyA_signal   hGH poly(A) signal: human growth hormone polyadenylation signal
   4343..4483    +  repeat_region  AAV2 ITR: inverted terminal repeat of adeno-associated virus serotype 2 inverted
   4488..4539    -  misc_feature   bom (fragment): basis of mobility region from pBR322
   4558..4938    +  rep_origin     M13 ori (sequence partly withheld): M13 bacteriophage origin of replication; arrow indicates direction of (+) strand synthesis
   5014..5063    -  misc_feature   bom (fragment): basis of mobility region from pBR322
   5165..5200    -  CDS            rop (fragment): Rop protein, which maintains plasmids at low copy number; rop
   5295..5399    +  promoter       AmpR promoter: bla
   5400..6260    +  CDS            AmpR: β-lactamase; bla; confers resistance to ampicillin, carbenicillin, and related antibiotics
   6431..7019    +  rep_origin     ori: high-copy-number ColE1/pMB1/pBR322/pUC origin of replication
