>Addgene plasmid #158970 | pAAV_2pabPAC(Y72L) | addgene full sequence | sequence record 313701 | Addgene NGS Result
ATAGCCCATATATGGAGTTCCGCGTTACATAACTTACGGTAAATGGCCCGCCTGGCTGACCGCCCAACGA
CCCCCGCCCATTGACGTCAATAATGACGTATGTTCCCATAGTAACGCCAATAGGGACTTTCCATTGACGT
CAATGGGTGGAGTATTTACGGTAAACTGCCCACTTGGCAGTACATCAAGTGTATCATATGCCAAGTACGC
CCCCTATTGACGTCAATGACGGTAAATGGCCCGCCTGGCATTATGCCCAGTACATGACCTTATGGGACTT
TCCTACTTGGCAGTACATCTACGTATTAGTCATCGCTATTACCATGGTGATGCGGTTTTGGCAGTACATC
AATGGGCGTGGATAGCGGTTTGACTCACGGGGATTTCCAAGTCTCCACCCCATTGACGTCAATGGGAGTT
TGTTTTGGCACCAAAATCAACGGGACTTTCCAAAATGTCGTAACAACTCCGCCCCATTGACGCAAATGGG
CGGTAGGCGTGTACGGTGGGAGGTCTATATAAGCAGAGCTCGTTTAGTGAACCGTCAGATCGCCTGGAGA
CGCCATCCACGCTGTTTTGACCTCCATAGAAGACACCGGGACCGATCCAGCCTCCGCGGATTCGAATCCC
GGCCGGGAACGGTGCATTGGAACGCGGATTCCCCGTGCCAAGAGTGACGTAAGTACCGCCTATAGAGTCT
ATAGGCCCACAAAAAATGCTTTCTTCTTTTAATATACTTTTTTGTTTATCTTATTTCTAATACTTTCCCT
AATCTCTTTCTTTCAGGGCAATAATGATACAATGTATCATGCCTCTTTGCACCATTCTAAAGAATAACAG
TGATAATTTCTGGGTTAAGGCAATAGCAATATTTCTGCATATAAATATTTCTGCATATAAATTGTAACTG
ATGTAAGAGGTTTCATATTGCTAATAGCAGCTACAATCCAGCTACCATTCTGCTTTTATTTTATGGTTGG
GATAAGGCTGGATTATTCTGAGTCCAAGCTAGGCCCTTTTGCTAATCATGTTCATACCTCTTATCTTCCT
CCCACAGCTCCTGGGCAACGTGCTGGTCTGTGTGCTGGCCCATCACTTTGGCAAAGAATTGGGATTCGAA
CATCGATTGAATTCACCATGATGGTGAGCAAGGGCGAGGAGACCACAATGGGCGTAATCAAGCCCGACAT
GAAGATCAAGCTGAAGATGGAGGGCAACGTGAATGGCCACGCCTTCGTGATCGAGGGCGAGGGCGAGGGC
AAGCCCTACGACGGCACCAACACCATCAACCTGGAGGTGAAGGAGGGAGCCCCCCTGCCCTTCTCCTACG
ACATTCTGACCACCGCGTTCGCCCTTGGCAACAGGGCCTTCACCAAGTACCCCGACGACATCCCCAACTA
CTTCAAGCAGTCCTTCCCCGAGGGCTACTCTTGGGAGCGCACCATGACCTTCGAGGACAAGGGCATCGTG
AAGGTGAAGTCCGACATCTCCATGGAGGAGGACTCCTTCATCTACGAGATACACCTCAAGGGCGAGAACT
TCCCCCCCAACGGCCCCGTGATGCAGAAGAAGACCACCGGCTGGGACGCCTCCACCGAGAGGATGTACGT
GCGCGACGGCGTGCTGAAGGGCGACGTCAAGCACAAGCTGCTGCTGGAGGGCGGCGGCCACCACCGCGTT
GACTTCAAGACCATCTACAGGGCCAAGAAGGCGGTGAAGCTGCCCGACTATCACTTTGTGGACCACCGCA
TCGAGATCCTGAACCACGACAAGGACTACAACAAGGTGACCGTTTACGAGAGCGCCGTGGCCCGCATGAT
GAAGCGGCTGGTGTACATCAGCAAGATCAGCGGCCACCTGAGCCTGGAAGAGATCCAGCGGATCGGCAAG
GTGTCCATCAAGAACAACCAGCGGGACAACATCACCGGCGTGCTGCTGTACCTGCAGGGCCTGTTCTTCC
AGATCCTGGAAGGCGAGAACGAGAAGGTGGACAAGCTGTACAAGAAAATCCTGGTGGACGACCGGCACAC
CAACATCCTGTGCCTGAAAACCGAGTACGACATCACCGACCGGATGTTCCCCAACTGGGCCATGAAAACC
ATCAACCTGAACGAGAACAGCGAGCTGATGATCCAGCCCATCAAGAGCCTGCTGCAGACCATCACCCAGA
GCCACCGGGTGCTGGAAAAGTACATGCCCGCCAGAGTGATCTACCTGATCAACCAGGGCATCAACCCCCT
GACCGTGGAGCCCCAGCTGGTCGAGAAGATCATCTTCTTCAGCGACATCCTGGCCTTCAGCACCCTGACC
GAGAAGCTGCCCGTGAACGAGGTGGTCATCCTGGTCAACCGGTACTTCAGCATCTGCACCCGGATCATCA
GCGCCTACGGCGGCGAAGTGACCAAGTTCATCGGCGACTGCGTGATGGCCAGCTTCACCAAAGAGCAGGG
CGACGCCGCCATCCGGACCAGCCTGGACATCATCTCCGAGCTGAAGCAGCTGCGGCACCACGTGGAGGCC
ACCAACCCCCTGCACCTGCTGTACACCGGCATCGGCCTGAGCTACGGCCACGTGATCGAGGGCAACATGG
GCAGCAGCCTGAAGATGGACCACACCCTGCTGGGGGACGCCGTGAACGTGGCCGCCAGGCTGGAAGCCCT
GACAAGACAGCTGCCCTACGCCCTGGCCTTTACAGCCGGCGTGAAGAAGTGCTGCCAGGCCCAGTGGACC
TTCATCAACCTGGGAGCCCACCAGGTCAAGGGCAAGCAGGAAGCCATCGAGGTCTACACCGTGAATGAGG
CCCAGAAGTACTACGACACCCTGCAGATCACCCAGCTGATCCGGCAGACCCTGGAAAACGACAAGGCGAC
GAATTTTAGTCTACTGAAACAAGCGGGAGACGTGGAGGAAAACCCTGGACCTATGGTGAGCAAGGGCGAG
GAGACCACAATGGGCGTAATCAAGCCCGACATGAAGATCAAGCTGAAGATGGAGGGCAACGTGAATGGCC
ACGCCTTCGTGATCGAGGGCGAGGGCGAGGGCAAGCCCTACGACGGCACCAACACCATCAACCTGGAGGT
GAAGGAGGGAGCCCCCCTGCCCTTCTCCTACGACATTCTGACCACCGCGTTCGCCTACGGCAACAGGGCC
TTCACCAAGTACCCCGACGACATCCCCAACTACTTCAAGCAGTCCTTCCCCGAGGGCTACTCTTGGGAGC
GCACCATGACCTTCGAGGACAAGGGCATCGTGAAGGTGAAGTCCGACATCTCCATGGAGGAGGACTCCTT
CATCTACGAGATACACCTCAAGGGCGAGAACTTCCCCCCCAACGGCCCCGTGATGCAGAAGAAGACCACC
GGCTGGGACGCCTCCACCGAGAGGATGTACGTGCGCGACGGCGTGCTGAAGGGCGACGTCAAGCACAAGC
TGCTGCTGGAGGGCGGCGGCCACCACCGCGTTGACTTCAAGACCATCTACAGGGCCAAGAAGGCGGTGAA
GCTGCCCGACTATCACTTTGTGGACCACCGCATCGAGATCCTGAACCACGACAAGGACTACAACAAGGTG
ACCGTTTACGAGAGCGCCGTGGCCCGCAACTCCACCGACGGCATGGACGAGCTGTACAAGTAACTCGAGA
GATCTACGGGTGGCATCCCTGTGACCCCTCCCCAGTGCCTCTCCTGGCCCTGGAAGTTGCCACTCCAGTG
CCCACCAGCCTTGTCCTAATAAAATTAAGTTGCATCATTTTGTCTGACTAGGTGTCCTTCTATAATATTA
TGGGGTGGAGGGGGGTGGTATGGAGCAAGGGGCAAGTTGGGAAGACAACCTGTAGGGCCTGCGGGGTCTA
TTGGGAACCAAGCTGGAGTGCAGTGGCACAATCTTGGCTCACTGCAATCTCCGCCTCCTGGGTTCAAGCG
ATTCTCCTGCCTCAGCCTCCCGAGTTGTTGGGATTCCAGGCATGCATGACCAGGCTCAGCTAATTTTTGT
TTTTTTGGTAGAGACGGGGTTTCACCATATTGGCCAGGCTGGTCTCCAACTCCTAATCTCAGGTGATCTA
CCCACCTTGGCCTCCCAAATTGCTGGGATTACAGGCGTGAACCACTGCTCCCTTCCCTGTCCTTCTGATT
TTGTAGGTAACCACGTGCGGACCGAGGCCGCAGGAACCCCTAGTGATGGAGTTGGCCACTCCCTCTCTGC
GCGCTCGCTCGCTCACTGAGGCCGGGCGACCAAAGGTCGCCCGACGCCCGGGCGGCCTCAGTGAGCGAGC
GAGCGCGCAGCTGCCTGCAGGACATGTGAGCAAAAGGCCAGCAAAAGGCCAGGAACCGTAAAAAGGCCGC
GTTGCTGGCGTTTTTCCATAGGCTCCGCCCCCCTGACGAGCATCACAAAAATCGACGCTCAAGTCAGAGG
TGGCGAAACCCGACAGGACTATAAAGATACCAGGCGTTTCCCCCTGGAAGCTCCCTCGTGCGCTCTCCTG
TTCCGACCCTGCCGCTTACCGGATACCTGTCCGCCTTTCTCCCTTCGGGAAGCGTGGCGCTTTCTCATAG
CTCACGCTGTAGGTATCTCAGTTCGGTGTAGGTCGTTCGCTCCAAGCTGGGCTGTGTGCACGAACCCCCC
GTTCAGCCCGACCGCTGCGCCTTATCCGGTAACTATCGTCTTGAGTCCAACCCGGTAAGACACGACTTAT
CGCCACTGGCAGCAGCCACTGGTAACAGGATTAGCAGAGCGAGGTATGTAGGCGGTGCTACAGAGTTCTT
GAAGTGGTGGCCTAACTACGGCTACACTAGAAGAACAGTATTTGGTATCTGCGCTCTGCTGAAGCCAGTT
ACCTTCGGAAAAAGAGTTGGTAGCTCTTGATCCGGCAAACAAACCACCGCTGGTAGCGGTGGTTTTTTTG
TTTGCAAGCAGCAGATTACGCGCAGAAAAAAAGGATCTCAAGAAGATCCTTTGATCTTTTCTACGGGGTC
TGACGCTCAGTGGAACGAAAACTCACGTTAAGGGATTTTGGTCATGAGATTATCAAAAAGGATCTTCACC
TAGATCCTTTTAAATTAAAAATGAAGTTTTAAATCAATCTAAAGTATATATGAGTAAACTTGGTCTGACA
GTTACCAATGCTTAATCAGTGAGGCACCTATCTCAGCGATCTGTCTATTTCGTTCATCCATAGTTGCCTG
ACTCCCCGTCGTGTAGATAACTACGATACGGGAGGGCTTACCATCTGGCCCCAGTGCTGCAATGATACCG
CGAGACCCACGCTCACCGGCTCCAGATTTATCAGCAATAAACCAGCCAGCCGGAAGGGCCGAGCGCAGAA
GTGGTCCTGCAACTTTATCCGCCTCCATCCAGTCTATTAATTGTTGCCGGGAAGCTAGAGTAAGTAGTTC
GCCAGTTAATAGTTTGCGCAACGTTGTTGCCATTGCTACAGGCATCGTGGTGTCACGCTCGTCGTTTGGT
ATGGCTTCATTCAGCTCCGGTTCCCAACGATCAAGGCGAGTTACATGATCCCCCATGTTGTGCAAAAAAG
CGGTTAGCTCCTTCGGTCCTCCGATCGTTGTCAGAAGTAAGTTGGCCGCAGTGTTATCACTCATGGTTAT
GGCAGCACTGCATAATTCTCTTACTGTCATGCCATCCGTAAGATGCTTTTCTGTGACTGGTGAGTACTCA
ACCAAGTCATTCTGAGAATAGTGTATGCGGCGACCGAGTTGCTCTTGCCCGGCGTCAATACGGGATAATA
CCGCGCCACATAGCAGAACTTTAAAAGTGCTCATCATTGGAAAACGTTCTTCGGGGCGAAAACTCTCAAG
GATCTTACCGCTGTTGAGATCCAGTTCGATGTAACCCACTCGTGCACCCAACTGATCTTCAGCATCTTTT
ACTTTCACCAGCGTTTCTGGGTGAGCAAAAACAGGAAGGCAAAATGCCGCAAAAAAGGGAATAAGGGCGA
CACGGAAATGTTGAATACTCATACTCTTCCTTTTTCAATATTATTGAAGCATTTATCAGGGTTATTGTCT
CATGAGCGGATACATATTTGAATGTATTTAGAAAAATAAACAAATAGGGGTTCCGCGCACATTTCCCCGA
AAAGTGCCACCTGACGTCTAAGAAACCATTATTATCATGACATTAACCTATAAAAATAGGCGTATCACGA
GGCCCTTTCGTCTCGCGCGTTTCGGTGATGACGGTGAAAACCTCTGACACATGCAGCTCCCGGAGACGGT
CACAGCTTGTCTGTAAGCGGATGCCGGGAGCAGACAAGCCCGTCAGGGCGCGTCAGCGGGTGTTGGCGGG
TGTCGGGGCTGGCTTAACTATGCGGCATCAGAGCAGATTGTACTGAGAGTGCACCATAAAATTGTAAACG
TTAATATTTTGTTAAAATTCGCGTTAAATTTTTGTTAAATCAGCTCATTTTTTAACCAATAGACCGAAAT
CGGCAAAATCCCTTATAAATCAAAAGAATAGCCCGAGATAGAGT
[37 nt withheld, positions 6485-6521]
AAAGAACGTGGACTCCAACGTCAAAGG
[141 nt withheld, positions 6549-6689]
G
[46 nt withheld, positions 6691-6736]
A
[95 nt withheld, positions 6738-6832]
TATGCGGTGTGAAATACCGCACAGATGCGTAAGGAGAAAATACCGCATCAGGCGCCCCTGCAGGCAGCTG
CGCGCTCGCTCGCTCACTGAGGCCGCCCGGGCAAAGCCCGGGCGTCGGGCGACCTTTGGTCGCCCGGCCT
CAGTGAGCGAGCGAGCGCGCAGAGAGGGAGTGGCCAACTCCATCACTAGGGGTTCCTGCGGCCAAGCGTG
GAGCTAGTTATTAATAGTAATCAATTACGGGGTCATTAGTTC
Features (pLannotate 1.2.2; 19 found; start..end, strand, type, name):
     23..326     +  enhancer       CMV enhancer: human cytomegalovirus immediate early enhancer
    327..530     +  promoter       CMV promoter: human cytomegalovirus (CMV) immediate early promoter
    679..706     +  intron         CMV intron (fragment): modified intron A from human cytomegalovirus (CMV)
    711..1057    +  intron         β-globin intron (fragment): internally truncated intron from human β-globin
   1061..1108    +  CDS            HBB (fragment): HBB_COLGU - Experimental evidence at transcript level: Swiss-Prot protein existence level 2. Involved in oxygen transport from the lung to the various peripheral tissues. From Colobus guereza (Mantled guereza) (Eastern black-and-white colobus monkey).
   1141..1815    +  CDS            mTFP1: mTFP1 is a basic (constitutively fluorescent) cyan fluorescent protein published in 2006, derived from Clavularia sp.. It has low acid sensitivity.
   2923..3633    +  CDS            mTFP1: monomeric teal (cyan) fluorescent protein (Ai et al., 2006) mammalian codon-optimized
   3648..4124    +  polyA_signal   hGH poly(A) signal: human growth hormone polyadenylation signal
   4197..4224    -  repeat_region  AAV2 ITR (fragment): inverted terminal repeat of adeno-associated virus serotype 2 inverted
   4253..4280    -  repeat_region  AAV2 ITR (fragment): inverted terminal repeat of adeno-associated virus serotype 2 inverted
   4353..4941    -  rep_origin     ori: high-copy-number ColE1/pMB1/pBR322/pUC origin of replication
   5112..5972    -  CDS            AmpR: β-lactamase; bla; confers resistance to ampicillin, carbenicillin, and related antibiotics
   5973..6077    -  promoter       AmpR promoter: bla
   6172..6207    +  CDS            rop (fragment): Rop protein, which maintains plasmids at low copy number; rop
   6309..6358    +  misc_feature   bom (fragment): basis of mobility region from pBR322
   6359..6814    -  rep_origin     f1 ori (sequence partly withheld): f1 bacteriophage origin of replication; arrow indicates direction of (+) strand synthesis
   6833..6884    +  misc_feature   bom (fragment): basis of mobility region from pBR322
   6889..7029    -  repeat_region  AAV2 ITR: inverted terminal repeat of adeno-associated virus serotype 2 inverted
   7046..7084    +  enhancer       CMV enhancer (fragment): human cytomegalovirus immediate early enhancer
