[The description below was written by a language model from this plasmid's Addgene catalogue record and pLannotate feature annotations shown in this document.]
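Description:
pAAV_2pabPAC(Y72L) is an adeno-associated virus transfer plasmid of about 7.1 kb, built on the pAAV backbone, that serves as the negative control for an AAV-delivered, two-photon-activatable version of the photoactivated adenylyl cyclase bPAC. It is propagated in E. coli using a high-copy ColE1/pUC-type origin with ampicillin selection (β-lactamase under its own promoter). The backbone also carries an f1/M13 phage origin and small pBR322-derived bom and rop remnants. AAV2 inverted terminal repeats flank the expression cassette and allow it to be packaged into recombinant AAV particles. In both sequence records one ITR is annotated as full length and the other only as short fragments.

The cassette is driven by the CMV immediate-early enhancer and promoter. This is followed by a chimeric intron region (CMV intron A and truncated human β-globin intron fragments) that typically enhances expression, and it ends with the human growth hormone polyadenylation signal. According to the catalogue alternative name, the roughly 2.5 kb insert encodes a truncated mTFP1 carrying the Y72L substitution, fused to bPAC from Beggiatoa sp. A P2A self-cleaving peptide and a second, intact mTFP1 from Clavularia sp. follow. The feature tables detect both mTFP1 coding regions, but the gap of about 1.1 kb between them, where bPAC and the P2A would lie, is unannotated.

The associated study describes FRET-assisted two-photon activation of bPAC to trigger cAMP signalling in single cells within 3D tissues. The record does not spell out the effect of Y72L. Presumably it disables the fused mTFP1 as an energy donor, while the separately released mTFP1 would still mark expressing cells.
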