Addgene plasmid #158970: pAAV_2pabPAC(Y72L)
Purpose: A negative control for AAV-mediated 2P-activatable bPAC
Depositing lab: Michiyuki Matsuda. Depositing organization: Kyoto University, Graduate School of Biostudies. Publication: Single-Cell Activation of the cAMP-Signaling Pathway in 3D Tissues with FRET-Assisted Two-Photon Activation of bPAC. Kinjo T, Watabe T, Kobachi K, Terai K, Matsuda M. ACS Chem Biol. 2020 Oct 19. doi: 10.1021/acschembio.0c00333. PubMed 33074647.
Backbone
  Vector backbone: pAAV
  Backbone manufacturer: Cell Biolabs Inc
  Backbone size w/o insert (bp): 4600
  Total vector size (bp): 7100
  Vector type: AAV
Growth in bacteria
  Bacterial resistance: Ampicillin, 100 μg/mL
  Growth temperature: 37°C
  Growth strain: DH5alpha
  Copy number: Unknown
Gene/Insert
  Gene/Insert name: 2pabPACY72L (alt name: mTFP1(d11)(Y72L)_bPAC_P2Av3_mTFP1)
  Species: Beggiatoa sp and Clavularia sp.
  Insert size (bp): 2500
  Promoter: CMV
  Cloning method: Gateway Cloning
  Sequencing primers: 5′ CMV-F; 3′ hGR-PA-R
Terms and licenses: Academic/Nonprofit Terms; Industry Terms: Not Available to Industry
How to cite: pAAV_2pabPAC(Y72L) was a gift from Michiyuki Matsuda (Addgene plasmid # 158970 ; http://n2t.net/addgene:158970 ; RRID:Addgene_158970)
